>Addgene plasmid #233893 | pLJC2-Blast-DHFR | addgene full sequence | sequence record 466429 | Addgene NGS Result
TTGAGATCCTTTTTTTCTGCGCGTAATCTGCTGCTTGCAAACAAAAAAACCACCGCTACCAGCGGTGGTT
TGTTTGCCGGATCAAGAGCTACCAACTCTTTTTCCGAAGGTAACTGGCTTCAGCAGAGCGCAGATACCAA
ATACTGTTCTTCTAGTGTAGCCGTAGTTAGGCCACCACTTCAAGAACTCTGTAGCACCGCCTACATACCT
CGCTCTGCTAATCCTGTTACCAGTGGCTGCTGCCAGTGGCGATAAGTCGTGTCTTACCGGGTTGGACTCA
AGACGATAGTTACCGGATAAGGCGCAGCGGTCGGGCTGAACGGGGGGTTCGTGCACACAGCCCAGCTTGG
AGCGAACGACCTACACCGAACTGAGATACCTACAGCGTGAGCTATGAGAAAGCGCCACGCTTCCCGAAGG
GAGAAAGGCGGACAGGTATCCGGTAAGCGGCAGGGTCGGAACAGGAGAGCGCACGAGGGAGCTTCCAGGG
GGAAACGCCTGGTATCTTTATAGTCCTGTCGGGTTTCGCCACCTCTGACTTGAGCGTCGATTTTTGTGAT
GCTCGTCAGGGGGGCGGAGCCTATGGAAAAACGCCAGCAACGCGGCCTTTTTACGGTTCCTGGCCTTTTG
CTGGCCTTTTGCTCACATGTTCTTTCCTGCGTTATCCCCTGATTCTGTGGATAACCGTATTACCGCCTTT
GAGTGAGCTGATACCGCTCGCCGCAGCCGAACGACCGAGCGCAGCGAGTCAGTGAGCGAGGAAGCGGAAG
AGCGCCCAATACGCAAACCGCCTCTCCCCGCGCGTTGGCCGATTCATTAATGCAGCTGGCACGACAGGTT
TCCCGACTGGAAAGCGGGCAGTGAGCGCAACGCAATTAATGTGAGTTAGCTCACTCATTAGGCACCCCAG
GCTTTACACTTTATGCTTCCGGCTCGTATGTTGTGTGGAATTGTGAGCGGATAACAATTTCACACAGGAA
ACAGCTATGACCATGATTACGCCAAGCGCGCAATTAACCCTCACTAAAGGGAACAAAAGCTGGAGCTGCA
AGCTTAATGTAGTCTTATGCAATACTCTTGTAGTCTTGCAACATGGTAACGATGAGTTAGCAACATGCCT
TACAAGGAGAGAAAAAGCACCGTGCATGCCGATTGGTGGAAGTAAGGTGGTACGATCGTGCCTTATTAGG
AAGGCAACAGACGGGTCTGACATGGATTGGACGAACCACTGAATTGCCGCATTGCAGAGATATTGTATTT
AAGTGCCTAGCTCGATACATAAACGGGTCTCTCTGGTTAGACCAGATCTGAGCCTGGGAGCTCTCTGGCT
AACTAGGGAACCCACTGCTTAAGCCTCAATAAAGCTTGCCTTGAGTGCTTCAAGTAGTGTGTGCCCGTCT
GTTGTGTGACTCTGGTAACTAGAGATCCCTCAGACCCTTTTAGTCAGTGTGGAAAATCTCTAGCAGTGGC
GCCCGAACAGGGACTTGAAAGCGAAAGGGAAACCAGAGGAGCTCTCTCGACGCAGGACTCGGCTTGCTGA
AGCGCGCACGGCAAGAGGCGAGGGGCGGCGACTGGTGAGTACGCCAAAAATTTTGACTAGCGGAGGCTAG
AAGGAGAGAGATGGGTGCGAGAGCGTCAGTATTAAGCGGGGGAGAATTAGATCGCGATGGGAAAAAATTC
GGTTAAGGCCAGGGGGAAAGAAAAAATATAAATTAAAACATATAGTATGGGCAAGCAGGGAGCTAGAACG
ATTCGCAGTTAATCCTGGCCTGTTAGAAACATCAGAAGGCTGTAGACAAATACTGGGACAGCTACAACCA
TCCCTTCAGACAGGATCAGAAGAACTTAGATCATTATATAATACAGTAGCAACCCTCTATTGTGTGCATC
AAAGGATAGAGATAAAAGACACCAAGGAAGCTTTAGACAAGATAGAGGAAGAGCAAAACAAAAGTAAGAC
CACCGCACAGCAAGCAGCAGCTGATCTTCAGACCTGGAGGAGGAGATATGAGGGACAATTGGAGAAGTGA
ATTATATAAATATAAAGTAGTAAAAATTGAACCATTAGGAGTAGCACCCACCAAGGCAAAGAGAAGAGTG
GTGCAGAGAGAAAAAAGAGCAGTGGGAATAGGAGCTTTGTTCCTTGGGTTCTTGGGAGCAGCAGGAAGCA
CTATGGGCGCAGCGTCAATGACGCTGACGGTACAGGCCAGACAATTATTGTCTGGTATAGTGCAGCAGCA
GAACAATTTGCTGAGGGCTATTGAGGCGCAACAGCATCTGTTGCAACTCACAGTCTGGGGCATCAAGCAG
CTCCAGGCAAGAATCCTGGCTGTGGAAAGATACCTAAAGGATCAACAGCTCCTGGGGATTTGGGGTTGCT
CTGGAAAACTCATTTGCACCACTGCTGTGCCTTGGAATGCTAGTTGGAGTAATAAATCTCTGGAACAGAT
TTGGAATCACACGACCTGGATGGAGTGGGACAGAGAAATTAACAATTACACAAGCTTAATACACTCCTTA
ATTGAAGAATCGCAAAACCAGCAAGAAAAGAATGAACAAGAATTATTGGAATTAGATAAATGGGCAAGTT
TGTGGAATTGGTTTAACATAACAAATTGGCTGTGGTATATAAAATTATTCATAATGATAGTAGGAGGCTT
GGTAGGTTTAAGAATAGTTTTTGCTGTACTTTCTATAGTGAATAGAGTTAGGCAGGGATATTCACCATTA
TCGTTTCAGACCCACCTCCCAACCCCGAGGGGACCCGACAGGCCCGAAGGAATAGAAGAAGAAGGTGGAG
AGAGAGACAGAGACAGATCCATTCGATTAGTGAACGGATCTCGACGGTATCGATCACGAGACTAGCCTCG
AGCAGCAGCCCCCTTCACCGAGGGCCTATTTCCCATGATTCCTTCATATTTGCATATACGATACAAGGCT
GTTAGAGAGATAATTGGAATTAATTTGACTGTAAACACAAAGATATTAGTACAAAATACGTGACGTAGAA
AGTAATAATTTCTTGGGTAGTTTGCAGTTTTAAAATTATGTTTTAAAATGGACTATCATATGCCAAGTAC
GCCCCCTATTGACGTCAATGACGGTAAATGGCCCGCCTGGCATTATGCCCAGTACATGACCTTATGGGAC
TTTCCTACTTGGCAGTACATCTACGTATTAGTCATCGCTATTACCATGGTGATGCGGTTTTGGCAGTACA
TCAATGGGCGTGGATAGCGGTTTGACTCACGGGGATTTCCAAGTCTCCACCCCATTGACGTCAATGGGAG
TTTGTTTTGGCACCAAAATCAACGGGACTTTCCAAAATGTCGTAACAACTCCGCCCCATTGACGCAAATG
GGCGGTAGGCGTGTACGGTGGGAGGTCTATATAAGCAGAGCTGGTTTAGTGAACCGTCAGATCCGCTAGC
GCTACCGGTTTAATTAATGCTGTCATG
[558 nt withheld, positions 3458-4015]
TAATAAGCGGCCGCAGGCGACTACAAAGACCATGACGGTGATTATAAAGATCATGACATTGATTACAAGG
ATGACGATGACAAGTAATAAGAATTCTCGACCTCGAGACAAATGGCAGTATTCATCCACAATTTTAAAAG
AAAAGGGGGGATTGGGGGGTACAGTGCAGGGGAAAGAATAGTAGACATAATAGCAACAGACATACAAACT
AAAGAATTACAAAAACAAATTACAAAAATTCAAAATTTTCGGGTTTATTACAGGGACAGCAGAGATCCAC
TTTGGCCGCGGCTCGAGGGGGTTGGGGTTGCGCCTTTTCCAAGGCAGCCCTGGGTTTGCGCAGGGACGCG
GCTGCTCTGGGCGTGGTTCCGGGAAACGCAGCGGCGCCGACCCTGGGTCTCGCACATTCTTCACGTCCGT
TCGCAGCGTCACCCGGATCTTCGCCGCTACCCTTGTGGGCCCCCCGGCGACGCTTCCTGCTCCGCCCCTA
AGTCGGGAAGGTTCCTTGCGGTTCGCGGCGTGCCGGACGTGACAAACGGAAGCCGCACGTCTCACTAGTA
CCCTCGCAGACGGACAGCGCCAGGGAGCAATGGCAGCGCGCCGACCGCGATGGGCTGTGGCCAATAGCGG
CTGCTCAGCAGGGCGCGCCGAGAGCAGCGGCCGGGAAGGGGCGGTGCGGGAGGCGGGGTGTGGGGCGGTA
GTGTGGGCCCTGTTCCTGCCCGCGCGGTGTTCCGCATTCTGCAAGCCTCCGGAGCGCACGTCGGCAGTCG
GCTCCCTCGTTGACCGAATCACCGACCTCTCTCCCCAGGGGGATCCATGGTTCCTTTGTCTCAAGAAGAA
TCCACCCTCATTGAAAGAGCAACGGCTACAATCAACAGCATCCCCATCTCTGAAGACTACAGCGTCGCCA
GCGCAGCTCTCTCTAGCGACGGCCGCATCTTCACTGGTGTCAATGTATATCATTTTACTGGGGGACCTTG
TGCAGAACTCGTGGTGCTGGGCACTGCTGCTGCTGCGGCAGCTGGCAACCTGACTTGTATCGTCGCGATC
GGAAATGAGAACAGGGGCATCTTGAGCCCCTGCGGACGGTGCCGACAGGTGCTTCTCGATCTGCATCCTG
GGATCAAAGCCATAGTGAAGGACAGTGATGGACAGCCGACGGCAGTTGGGATTCGTGAATTGCTGCCCTC
TGGTTATGTGTGGGAGGGCTAAGGTACCTTTAAGACCAATGACTTACAAGGCAGCTGTAGATCTTAGCCA
CTTTTTAAAAGAAAAGGGGGGACTGGAAGGGCTAATTCACTCCCAACGAAGACAAGATCTGCTTTTTGCT
TGTACTGGGTCTCTCTGGTTAGACCAGATCTGAGCCTGGGAGCTCTCTGGCTAACTAGGGAACCCACTGC
TTAAGCCTCAATAAAGCTTGCCTTGAGTGCTTCAAGTAGTGTGTGCCCGTCTGTTGTGTGACTCTGGTAA
CTAGAGATCCCTCAGACCCTTTTAGTCAGTGTGGAAAATCTCTAGCAGTAGTAGTTCATGTCATCTTATT
ATTCAGTATTTATAACTTGCAAAGAAATGAATATCAGAGAGTGAGAGGAACTTGTTTATTGCAGCTTATA
ATGGTTACAAATAAAGCAATAGCATCACAAATTTCACAAATAAAGCATTTTTTTCACTGCATTCTAGTTG
TGGTTTGTCCAAACTCATCAATGTATCTTATCATGTCTGGCTCTAGCTATCCCGCCCCTAACTCCGCCCA
TCCCGCCCCTAACTCCGCCCAGTTCCGCCCATTCTCCGCCCCATGGCTGACTAATTTTTTTTATTTATGC
AGAGGCCGAGGCCGCCTCGGCCTCTGAGCTATTCCAGAAGTAGTGAGGAGGCTTTTTTGGAGGCCTAGGG
ACGTACCCAATTCGCCCTATAGTGAGTCGTATTACGCGCGCTCACTGGCCGTCGTTTTACAACGTCGTGA
CTGGGAAAACCCTGGCGTTACCCAACTTAATCGCCTTGCAGCACATCCCCCTTTCGCCAGCTGGCGTAAT
AGCGAAGAGGCCCGCACCGATCGCCCTTCCCAACAGTTGCGCAGCCTGAATGGCGAATGGG
[124 nt withheld, positions 6107-6230]
C
[91 nt withheld, positions 6232-6322]
A
[49 nt withheld, positions 6324-6372]
CCTTTGACGTTGGAGTCCACGTTCTTT
[37 nt withheld, positions 6400-6436]
ACCCTATCTCGGTCTATTCTTTTGATTTATAAGGGATTTTGCCGATTTCGGCCTATTGGTTAAAAAATGA
GCTGATTTAACAAAAATTTAACGCGAATTTTAACAAAATATTAACGCTTACAATTTAGGTGGCACTTTTC
GGGGAAATGTGCGCGGAACCCCTATTTGTTTATTTTTCTAAATACATTCAAATATGTATCCGCTCATGAG
ACAATAACCCTGATAAATGCTTCAATAATATTGAAAAAGGAAGAGTATGAGTATTCAACATTTCCGTGTC
GCCCTTATTCCCTTTTTTGCGGCATTTTGCCTTCCTGTTTTTGCTCACCCAGAAACGCTGGTGAAAGTAA
AAGATGCTGAAGATCAGTTGGGTGCACGAGTGGGTTACATCGAACTGGATCTCAACAGCGGTAAGATCCT
TGAGAGTTTTCGCCCCGAAGAACGTTTTCCAATGATGAGCACTTTTAAAGTTCTGCTATGTGGCGCGGTA
TTATCCCGTATTGACGCCGGGCAAGAGCAACTCGGTCGCCGCATACACTATTCTCAGAATGACTTGGTTG
AGTACTCACCAGTCACAGAAAAGCATCTTACGGATGGCATGACAGTAAGAGAATTATGCAGTGCTGCCAT
AACCATGAGTGATAACACTGCGGCCAACTTACTTCTGACAACGATCGGAGGACCGAAGGAGCTAACCGCT
TTTTTGCACAACATGGGGGATCATGTAACTCGCCTTGATCGTTGGGAACCGGAGCTGAATGAAGCCATAC
CAAACGACGAGCGTGACACCACGATGCCTGTAGCAATGGCAACAACGTTGCGCAAACTATTAACTGGCGA
ACTACTTACTCTAGCTTCCCGGCAACAATTAATAGACTGGATGGAGGCGGATAAAGTTGCAGGACCACTT
CTGCGCTCGGCCCTTCCGGCTGGCTGGTTTATTGCTGATAAATCTGGAGCCGGTGAGCGTGGGTCTCGCG
GTATCATTGCAGCACTGGGGCCAGATGGTAAGCCCTCCCGTATCGTAGTTATCTACACGACGGGGAGTCA
GGCAACTATGGATGAACGAAATAGACAGATCGCTGAGATAGGTGCCTCACTGATTAAGCATTGGTAACTG
TCAGACCAAGTTTACTCATATATACTTTAGATTGATTTAAAACTTCATTTTTAATTTAAAAGGATCTAGG
TGAAGATCCTTTTTGATAATCTCATGACCAAAATCCCTTAACGTGAGTTTTCGTTCCACTGAGCGTCAGA
CCCCGTAGAAAAGATCAAAGGATCTTC
Features (pLannotate 1.2.2; 29 found; start..end, strand, type, name):
      1..589     +  rep_origin     ori: high-copy-number ColE1/pMB1/pBR322/pUC origin of replication
    772..864     +  CDS            lacI (fragment): lac repressor; lacI; The lac repressor binds to the lac operator to inhibit transcription in E. coli. This inhibition can be relieved by adding lactose or isopropyl-β-D-thiogalactopyranoside (IPTG).
    877..898     +  protein_bind   CAP binding site: CAP binding activates transcription in the presence of cAMP. E. coli catabolite activator protein
    913..943     +  promoter       lac promoter: promoter for the E. coli lac operon
    951..967     +  protein_bind   lac operator: The lac repressor binds to the lac operator to inhibit transcription in E. coli. This inhibition can be relieved by adding lactose or isopropyl-β-D-thiogalactopyranoside (IPTG). lac repressor encoded by lacI
   1012..1030    +  promoter       T3 promoter: promoter for bacteriophage T3 RNA polymerase
   1058..1284    +  promoter       RSV promoter: Rous sarcoma virus enhancer/promoter
   1285..1465    +  LTR            5' LTR (truncated): truncated 5' long terminal repeat (LTR) from HIV-1
   1512..1637    +  misc_feature   HIV-1 Ψ: packaging signal of human immunodeficiency virus type 1
   1621..1984    +  CDS            HIV-1 gag (fragment): gag protein from human immunodeficiency virus 1; gag
   2130..2363    +  misc_feature   RRE: The Rev response element (RRE) of HIV-1 allows for Rev-dependent mRNA export from the nucleus to the cytoplasm.
   2740..2840    +  CDS            Rev (fragment): human immunodeficiency virus 1 (HIV-1) Rev protein; rev; enhances nuclear export of unspliced and incompletely spliced viral mRNAs
   2890..3073    +  promoter       U6 promoter (fragment): RNA polymerase III promoter for human U6 snRNA
   3064..3198    +  enhancer       CMV enhancer (fragment): human cytomegalovirus immediate early enhancer; contains an 18-bp deletion relative to the standard CMV enhancer
   3199..3402    +  promoter       CMV promoter: human cytomegalovirus (CMV) immediate early promoter
   3455..4015    +  CDS            DHFR (sequence partly withheld): DYR_HUMAN - Experimental evidence at protein level: Swiss-Prot protein existence level 1. Key enzyme in folate metabolism. Contributes to the de novo mitochondrial thymidylate biosynthesis pathway. Catalyzes an essential reaction for de novo glycine and purine synthesis, and for DNA precursor synthesis. Binds its own mRNA and that of DHFR2. From Homo sapiens (Human).
   4034..4099    +  CDS            3xFLAG: three tandem FLAG® epitope tags, followed by an enterokinase cleavage site
   4147..4264    +  misc_feature   cPPT/CTS: central polypurine tract and central termination sequence of HIV-1
   4313..4823    +  promoter       hPGK promoter: human phosphoglycerate kinase 1 promoter
   4838..5227    +  CDS            BSD: blasticidin S deaminase; Aspergillus terreus BSD; confers resistance to blasticidin
   5220..5297    +  CDS            nef (fragment): NEF_HV1Z2 - Experimental evidence at protein level: Swiss-Prot protein existence level 1. Extracellular Nef protein targets CD4(+) T-lymphocytes for apoptosis by interacting with CXCR4 surface receptors. From Human immunodeficiency virus type 1 group M subtype D (isolate Z2/CDC-Z34) (HIV-1).
   5299..5532    +  LTR            3' LTR (ΔU3): self-inactivating 3' long terminal repeat (LTR) from HIV-1
   5604..5725    +  polyA_signal   SV40 poly(A) signal: SV40 polyadenylation signal
   5765..5900    +  rep_origin     SV40 ori: SV40 origin of replication
   5921..5939    -  promoter       T7 promoter: promoter for bacteriophage T7 RNA polymerase
   5947..6102    +  CDS            lacZα (fragment): LacZα fragment of β-galactosidase; lacZ fragment
   6107..6535    +  rep_origin     f1 ori (sequence partly withheld): f1 bacteriophage origin of replication; arrow indicates direction of (+) strand synthesis
   6588..6692    +  promoter       AmpR promoter: bla
   6693..7553    +  CDS            AmpR: β-lactamase; bla; confers resistance to ampicillin, carbenicillin, and related antibiotics
