[The description below was written by a language model from this plasmid's Addgene catalogue record and pLannotate feature annotations shown in this document.]
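Description:
pLJC2-Blast-DHFR is a lentiviral mammalian expression plasmid of about 7.7 kb, built on the pLJC2-Blast backbone for stable overexpression of human dihydrofolate reductase (DHFR), a key enzyme of folate metabolism needed for purine, glycine and thymidylate synthesis. In bacteria it is maintained at high copy through a ColE1/pUC-type origin and selected with ampicillin via the β-lactamase gene. An f1 origin, remnants of a lac/lacZα cloning region, and T3 and T7 promoters are carried over from the parental plasmid.

The transfer cassette has a third-generation, self-inactivating layout. An RSV promoter fused to a truncated HIV-1 5' LTR drives production of the genomic RNA in packaging cells. It is followed by the Ψ packaging signal with a gag fragment, the Rev response element for Rev-dependent nuclear export, and a ΔU3 3' LTR that inactivates LTR promoter activity after integration. An SV40 polyadenylation signal and SV40 origin lie downstream of the 3' LTR.

Within the provirus, a CMV promoter with a partial CMV enhancer (sitting next to a residual U6 promoter fragment) drives the DHFR coding sequence. The depositor describes the insert as a codon-optimized synthetic fragment, cloned between PacI and NotI. A 3xFLAG epitope is annotated shortly after the DHFR open reading frame, suggesting a C-terminal tag for detection, although the catalogue fields do not mention a tag. A cPPT/CTS element follows, and then a human PGK promoter expressing blasticidin S deaminase, so that transduced cells can be selected with blasticidin. The associated work concerns folate-dependent nucleotide synthesis, which fits use of the construct to enforce DHFR expression in human cell lines.
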