Addgene plasmid #233893: pLJC2-Blast-DHFR
Purpose: lentiviral overexpression vector for DHFR
Depositing lab: Jason Cantor. Depositing organization: Morgridge Institute for Research. Publication: Cytosolic NADK is conditionally essential for folate-dependent nucleotide synthesis. Flickinger KM, Mellado Fritz CA, Huggler KS, Wade GM, Chang GR, Fox KC, Simcox JA, Cantor JR. Nat Metab. 2025 May 2. doi: 10.1038/s42255-025-01272-3. PubMed 40316835.
Backbone
  Vector backbone: pLJC2-Blast
  Vector type: Mammalian Expression, Lentiviral
  Selectable markers: Blasticidin
Growth in bacteria
  Bacterial resistance: Ampicillin, 100 μg/mL
  Growth temperature: 37°C
  Growth strain: NEB Stable
  Copy number: High Copy
Gene/Insert
  Gene/Insert name: DHFR
  Species: H. sapiens (human)
  Entrez Gene: DHFR (a.k.a. DHFR1, DHFRP1, DYR)
  Promoter: CMV
  Cloning method: Restriction Enzyme; 5′ cloning site PacI (unknown if destroyed); 3′ cloning site NotI (unknown if destroyed)
  Sequencing primers: 5′ TGTACGGTGGGAGGTCTATATAAG; 3′ CCCTTTTCTTTTAAAATTGTGGATGAATACTGCC
Terms and licenses: Academic/Nonprofit Terms; Industry Terms: Not Available to Industry
Depositor comments: Insert sequence is a codon-optimized gBLOCK (IDT)
How to cite: pLJC2-Blast-DHFR was a gift from Jason Cantor (Addgene plasmid # 233893 ; http://n2t.net/addgene:233893 ; RRID:Addgene_233893)
